>Addgene plasmid #132002 | pDONR221_SLC24A5 | addgene full sequence | sequence record 260453 | Addgene NGS Result
CTTTCCTGCGTTATCCCCTGATTCTGTGGATAACCGTATTACCGCCTTTGAGTGAGCTGATACCGCTCGC
CGCAGCCGAACGACCGAGCGCAGCGAGTCAGTGAGCGAGGAAGCGGAAGAGCGCCCAATACGCAAACCGC
CTCTCCCCGCGCGTTGGCCGATTCATTAATGCAGCTGGCACGACAGGTTTCCCGACTGGAAAGCGGGCAG
TGAGCGCAACGCAATTAATACGCGTACCGCTAGCCAGGAAGAGTTTGTAGAAACGCAAAAAGGCCATCCG
TCAGGATGGCCTTCTGCTTAGTTTGATGCCTGGCAGTTTATGGCGGGCGTCCTGCCCGCCACCCTCCGGG
CCGTTGCTTCACAACGTTCAAATCCGCTCCCGGCGGATTTGTCCTACTCAGGAGAGCGTTCACCGACAAA
CAACAGATAAAACGAAAGGCCCAGTCTTCCGACTGAGCCTTTCGTTTTATTTGATGCCTGGCAGTTCCCT
ACTCTCGCGTTAACGCTAGCATGGATGTTTTCCCAGTCACGACGTTGTAAAACGACGGCCAGTCTTAAGC
TCGGGCCCCAAATAATGATTTTATTTTGACTGATAGTGACCTGTTCGTTGCAACACATTGATGAGCAATG
CTTTTTTATAATGCCAACTTTGTACAAAAAAGCAGGCTCCACCATGCAGACCAAGGGAGGACAGACATGG
GCAAGGAGAGCCCTGCTGCTGGGAATCCTGTGGGCAACCGCACACCTGCCACTGTCTGGCACAAGCCTGC
CACAGAGGCTGCCAAGGGCAACCGGAAACTCTACACAGTGCGTGATCAGCCCTAGCTCCGAGTTCCCAGA
GGGCTTCTTTACCAGGCAGGAGAGGAGGGACGGAGGAATCATCATCTACTTCCTGATCATCGTGTATATG
TTTATGGCCATCTCCATCGTGTGCGACGAGTACTTCCTGCCATCTCTGGAGATCATCTCCGAGTCTCTGG
GACTGAGCCAGGATGTGGCAGGAACCACCTTCATGGCAGCAGGATCTAGCGCCCCAGAGCTGGTGACCGC
CTTCCTGGGCGTGTTTATCACAAAGGGCGATATCGGCATCTCTACCATCCTGGGCAGCGCCATCTATAAC
CTGCTGGGAATCTGCGCAGCATGTGGACTGCTGAGCAATACCGTGTCCACACTGTCTTGCTGGCCTCTGT
TCAGGGACTGTGCAGCATACACCATCTCCGCCGCAGCCGTGCTGGGCATCATCTATGATAACCAGGTGTA
CTGGTATGAGGGCGCCCTGCTGCTGCTGATCTACGGCCTGTATGTGCTGGTGCTGTGCTTTGACATCAAG
ATCAATCAGTACATCATCAAGAAGTGCAGCCCATGCTGTGCCTGTCTGGCCAAGGCCATGGAGAGGTCCG
AGCAGCAGCCACTGATGGGATGGGAGGATGAGGGCCAGCCTTTCATCCGGAGACAGTCCCGCACCGACTC
TGGCATCTTTTACGAGGATAGCGGCTATTCCCAGCTGAGCATCTCCCTGCACGGACTGTCTCAGGTGAGC
GAGGACCCACCTAGCGTGTTCAACATGCCTGAGGCCGATCTGAAGCGGATCTTTTGGGTGCTGTCCCTGC
CAATCATCACACTGCTGTTCCTGACCACACCCGACTGCAGAAAGAAGTTCTGGAAGAACTACTTCGTGAT
CACATTCTTTATGTCCGCCATCTGGATCTCTGCCTTTACCTATATCCTGGTGTGGATGGTGACCATCACA
GGCGAGACCCTGGAGATCCCCGACACCGTGATGGGACTGACACTGCTGGCAGCAGGCACCTCCATCCCTG
ATACAATCGCCTCTGTGCTGGTGGCCAGGAAGGGCAAGGGCGACATGGCCATGAGCAACATCGTGGGCTC
CAACGTGTTCGATATGCTGTGCCTGGGCATCCCTTGGTTCATCAAGACAGCCTTTATCAACGGCAGCGCC
CCAGCAGAAGTGAATTCCAGGGGACTGACCTACATCACAATCAGCCTGAACATCTCCATCATCTTCCTGT
TTCTGGCCGTGCACTTTAATGGCTGGAAGCTGGATAGAAAGCTGGGCATCGTGTGCCTGCTGTCTTACCT
GGGCCTGGCCACCCTGAGCGTGCTGTATGAGCTGGGCATCATCGGCAACAATAAGATCCGCGGCTGTGGC
GGCGACCCAGCTTTCTTGTACAAAGTTGGCATTATAAGAAAGCATTGCTTATCAATTTGTTGCAACGAAC
AGGTCACTATCAGTCAAAATAAAATCATTATTTGCCATCCAGCTGATATCCCCTATAGTGAGTCGTATTA
CATGGTCATAGCTGTTTCCTGGCAGCTCTGGCCCGTGTCTCAAAATCTCTGATGTTACATTGCACAAGAT
AAAAATATATCATCATGAACAATAAAACTGTCTGCTTACATAAACAGTAATACAAGGGGTGTTATGAGCC
ATATTCAACGGGAAACGTCGAGGCCGCGATTAAATTCCAACATGGATGCTGATTTATATGGGTATAAATG
GGCTCGCGATAATGTCGGGCAATCAGGTGCGACAATCTATCGCTTGTATGGGAAGCCCGATGCGCCAGAG
TTGTTTCTGAAACATGGCAAAGGTAGCGTTGCCAATGATGTTACAGATGAGATGGTCAGACTAAACTGGC
TGACGGAATTTATGCCTCTTCCGACCATCAAGCATTTTATCCGTACTCCTGATGATGCATGGTTACTCAC
CACTGCGATCCCCGGAAAAACAGCATTCCAGGTATTAGAAGAATATCCTGATTCAGGTGAAAATATTGTT
GATGCGCTGGCAGTGTTCCTGCGCCGGTTGCATTCGATTCCTGTTTGTAATTGTCCTTTTAACAGCGATC
GCGTATTTCGTCTCGCTCAGGCGCAATCACGAATGAATAACGGTTTGGTTGATGCGAGTGATTTTGATGA
CGAGCGTAATGGCTGGCCTGTTGAACAAGTCTGGAAAGAAATGCATAAACTTTTGCCATTCTCACCGGAT
TCAGTCGTCACTCATGGTGATTTCTCACTTGATAACCTTATTTTTGACGAGGGGAAATTAATAGGTTGTA
TTGATGTTGGACGAGTCGGAATCGCAGACCGATACCAGGATCTTGCCATCCTATGGAACTGCCTCGGTGA
GTTTTCTCCTTCATTACAGAAACGGCTTTTTCAAAAATATGGTATTGATAATCCTGATATGAATAAATTG
CAGTTTCATTTGATGCTCGATGAGTTTTTCTAATCAGAATTGGTTAATTGGTTGTAACACTGGCAGAGCA
TTACGCTGACTTGACGGGACGGCGCAAGCTCATGACCAAAATCCCTTAACGTGAGTTACGCGTCGTTCCA
CTGAGCGTCAGACCCCGTAGAAAAGATCAAAGGATCTTCTTGAGATCCTTTTTTTCTGCGCGTAATCTGC
TGCTTGCAAACAAAAAAACCACCGCTACCAGCGGTGGTTTGTTTGCCGGATCAAGAGCTACCAACTCTTT
TTCCGAAGGTAACTGGCTTCAGCAGAGCGCAGATACCAAATACTGTTCTTCTAGTGTAGCCGTAGTTAGG
CCACCACTTCAAGAACTCTGTAGCACCGCCTACATACCTCGCTCTGCTAATCCTGTTACCAGTGGCTGCT
GCCAGTGGCGATAAGTCGTGTCTTACCGGGTTGGACTCAAGACGATAGTTACCGGATAAGGCGCAGCGGT
CGGGCTGAACGGGGGGTTCGTGCACACAGCCCAGCTTGGAGCGAACGACCTACACCGAACTGAGATACCT
ACAGCGTGAGCTATGAGAAAGCGCCACGCTTCCCGAAGGGAGAAAGGCGGACAGGTATCCGGTAAGCGGC
AGGGTCGGAACAGGAGAGCGCACGAGGGAGCTTCCAGGGGGAAACGCCTGGTATCTTTATAGTCCTGTCG
GGTTTCGCCACCTCTGACTTGAGCGTCGATTTTTGTGATGCTCGTCAGGGGGGCGGAGCCTATGGAAAAA
CGCCAGCAACGCGGCCTTTTTACGGTTCCTGGCCTTTTGCTGGCCTTTTGCTCACATGTT
Features (pLannotate 1.2.2; 10 found; start..end, strand, type, name):
    121..213     +  CDS            lacI (fragment): lac repressor; lacI; The lac repressor binds to the lac operator to inhibit transcription in E. coli. This inhibition can be relieved by adding lactose or isopropyl-β-D-thiogalactopyranoside (IPTG).
    268..295     -  terminator     rrnB T2 terminator: transcription terminator T2 from the E. coli rrnB gene
    427..470     +  terminator     rrnB T1 terminator: Escherichia coli rrnB; transcription terminator T1 from the E. coli rrnB gene
    517..553     -  CDS            lacZα (fragment): LacZα fragment of β-galactosidase; lacZ fragment
    569..668     +  protein_bind   attL1: mutant version of attL; recombination site for the Gateway® LR reaction LR Clonase™
    674..2173    +  CDS            SLC24A5: NCKX5_HUMAN - Also known as JSX, NCKX5. Experimental evidence at protein level: Swiss-Prot protein existence level 1. Cation exchanger involved in pigmentation, possibly by participating in ion transport in melanosomes. Predominant sodium- Calcium exchanger in melanocytes. Probably transports 1 Ca(2+) and 1 K(+) to the melanosome in exchange for 4 cytoplasmic Na(+). From Homo sapiens (Human).
   2175..2274    -  protein_bind   attL2: mutant version of attL; recombination site for the Gateway® LR reaction LR Clonase™
   2292..2310    -  promoter       T7 promoter: promoter for bacteriophage T7 RNA polymerase
   2444..3253    +  CDS            KanR: aminoglycoside phosphotransferase; aph(3')-Ia; confers resistance to kanamycin in bacteria or G418 (Geneticin®) in eukaryotes
   3400..3988    +  rep_origin     ori: high-copy-number ColE1/pMB1/pBR322/pUC origin of replication
