[The description below was written by a language model from this plasmid's Addgene catalogue record and pLannotate feature annotations shown in this document.]
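Description:
pDONR221_SLC24A5 is a Gateway entry clone built on the pDONR221 backbone (Thermo Fisher Scientific) and carrying a codon-optimized open reading frame for human SLC24A5, also known as NCKX5, JSX or OCA6. The full sequenced plasmid is about 4.05 kb, consisting of a roughly 2.55 kb backbone and a 1.5 kb insert. It is maintained in E. coli through a high-copy ColE1/pUC-type origin and selected with kanamycin via an aminoglycoside phosphotransferase (KanR) gene.

The SLC24A5 coding sequence sits between attL1 and attL2 sites, the product of the recombination that created the entry clone. These sites allow directional, in-frame transfer of the ORF into any attR-containing destination vector through an LR Clonase reaction. Upstream of attL1, rrnB T1 and T2 terminators shield the insert from read-through transcription originating in the backbone. Short lacI and lacZα fragments annotated in this region are backbone remnants rather than functional genes. A T7 promoter lies just beyond attL2 on the opposite strand, and M13 forward and reverse primer sites flank the cassette for sequence verification. Although the catalogue lists the vector type as mammalian expression, no eukaryotic promoter, polyadenylation signal or tag is annotated, so expression depends on the destination vector chosen.

The encoded protein is a potassium-dependent sodium/calcium exchanger that predominates in melanocytes and is implicated in melanosomal ion transport and pigmentation. The plasmid belongs to a consortium-generated collection of solute carrier ORFs intended as a resource for studying SLC transporters, and it serves as the source clone for subcloning SLC24A5 into custom expression vectors.
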