Addgene plasmid #132002: pDONR221_SLC24A5
Purpose: Gateway entry clone with codon-optimized ORF sequence for subcloning into custom expression vectors
Depositing lab: RESOLUTE Consortium & Giulio Superti-Furga. Depositing organization: CeMM Research Center for Molecular Medicine. Publication: The RESOLUTE consortium: unlocking SLC transporters for drug discovery. Superti-Furga G, Lackner D, Wiedmer T, Ingles-Prieto A, Barbosa B, Girardi E, Goldmann U, Gurtl B, Klavins K, Klimek C, Lindinger S, Lineiro-Retes E, Muller AC, Onstein S, Redinger G, Reil D, Sedlyarov V, Wolf G, Crawford M, Everley R, ... Steppan CM. Nat Rev Drug Discov. 2020 Jul;19(7):429-430. doi: 10.1038/d41573-020-00056-6. PubMed 32265506.
Backbone
  Vector backbone: pDONR221
  Backbone manufacturer: Thermo Fisher Scientific
  Backbone size w/o insert (bp): 2550
  Vector type: Mammalian Expression
Growth in bacteria
  Bacterial resistance: Kanamycin, 50 μg/mL
  Growth temperature: 37°C
  Growth strain: Stbl3
  Copy number: High Copy
Gene/Insert
  Gene/Insert name: SLC24A5 (alt name: JSX, OCA6)
  Species: H. sapiens (human)
  Insert size (bp): 1500
  Entrez Gene: SLC24A5 (a.k.a. JSX, NCKX5, OCA6, SHEP4)
  Cloning method: Gateway Cloning
  Sequencing primers: 5′ M13-fwd; 3′ M13-rev
Terms and licenses: Academic/Nonprofit Terms; Industry Terms
Depositor comments: For more information on the full Resolute plasmid collection, please see www.addgene.org/depositor-collections/re-solute/. Please provide your feedback on this plasmid to the RESOLUTE consortium by filling out their RESOLUTE repository feedback form: https://forms.office.com/Pages/ResponsePage.aspx?id=0e05yklzmkS7rjFGQL4N7z4feCLQvEJAmVcOCM_u885UN1JJRko0Ukg4TVQwNTZLOUxPQVJWT1NHUCQlQCN0PWcu
How to cite: pDONR221_SLC24A5 was a gift from RESOLUTE Consortium & Giulio Superti-Furga (Addgene plasmid # 132002 ; http://n2t.net/addgene:132002 ; RRID:Addgene_132002)
