>Addgene plasmid #132002 | pDONR221_SLC24A5 | depositor partial sequence | sequence record 253404 | Codon-optimized ORF of SLC24A5
ATGCAGACCAAGGGAGGACAGACATGGGCAAGGAGAGCCCTGCTGCTGGGAATCCTGTGGGCAACCGCAC
ACCTGCCACTGTCTGGCACAAGCCTGCCACAGAGGCTGCCAAGGGCAACCGGAAACTCTACACAGTGCGT
GATCAGCCCTAGCTCCGAGTTCCCAGAGGGCTTCTTTACCAGGCAGGAGAGGAGGGACGGAGGAATCATC
ATCTACTTCCTGATCATCGTGTATATGTTTATGGCCATCTCCATCGTGTGCGACGAGTACTTCCTGCCAT
CTCTGGAGATCATCTCCGAGTCTCTGGGACTGAGCCAGGATGTGGCAGGAACCACCTTCATGGCAGCAGG
ATCTAGCGCCCCAGAGCTGGTGACCGCCTTCCTGGGCGTGTTTATCACAAAGGGCGATATCGGCATCTCT
ACCATCCTGGGCAGCGCCATCTATAACCTGCTGGGAATCTGCGCAGCATGTGGACTGCTGAGCAATACCG
TGTCCACACTGTCTTGCTGGCCTCTGTTCAGGGACTGTGCAGCATACACCATCTCCGCCGCAGCCGTGCT
GGGCATCATCTATGATAACCAGGTGTACTGGTATGAGGGCGCCCTGCTGCTGCTGATCTACGGCCTGTAT
GTGCTGGTGCTGTGCTTTGACATCAAGATCAATCAGTACATCATCAAGAAGTGCAGCCCATGCTGTGCCT
GTCTGGCCAAGGCCATGGAGAGGTCCGAGCAGCAGCCACTGATGGGATGGGAGGATGAGGGCCAGCCTTT
CATCCGGAGACAGTCCCGCACCGACTCTGGCATCTTTTACGAGGATAGCGGCTATTCCCAGCTGAGCATC
TCCCTGCACGGACTGTCTCAGGTGAGCGAGGACCCACCTAGCGTGTTCAACATGCCTGAGGCCGATCTGA
AGCGGATCTTTTGGGTGCTGTCCCTGCCAATCATCACACTGCTGTTCCTGACCACACCCGACTGCAGAAA
GAAGTTCTGGAAGAACTACTTCGTGATCACATTCTTTATGTCCGCCATCTGGATCTCTGCCTTTACCTAT
ATCCTGGTGTGGATGGTGACCATCACAGGCGAGACCCTGGAGATCCCCGACACCGTGATGGGACTGACAC
TGCTGGCAGCAGGCACCTCCATCCCTGATACAATCGCCTCTGTGCTGGTGGCCAGGAAGGGCAAGGGCGA
CATGGCCATGAGCAACATCGTGGGCTCCAACGTGTTCGATATGCTGTGCCTGGGCATCCCTTGGTTCATC
AAGACAGCCTTTATCAACGGCAGCGCCCCAGCAGAAGTGAATTCCAGGGGACTGACCTACATCACAATCA
GCCTGAACATCTCCATCATCTTCCTGTTTCTGGCCGTGCACTTTAATGGCTGGAAGCTGGATAGAAAGCT
GGGCATCGTGTGCCTGCTGTCTTACCTGGGCCTGGCCACCCTGAGCGTGCTGTATGAGCTGGGCATCATC
GGCAACAATAAGATCCGCGGCTGTGGCGGC
